Addgene plasmid #236161: EW171 CMV-TO-UTRN-43ZF-VP64 (FLP-IN)
Purpose: Plasmid encoding the UTRN-43 zinc finger array attached by a GS linker to the VP64 transcriptional activation domain, under control of CMV promoter with two TetR binding sites
Depositing lab: Xiaojing Gao. Depositing organization: Stanford University. Publication: Machine-guided dual-objective protein engineering for deimmunization and therapeutic functions. Wolfsberg E, Paul JS, Tycko J, Chen B, Bassik MC, Bintu L, Alizadeh AA, Gao XJ. Cell Syst. 2025 Jul 16;16(7):101299. doi: 10.1016/j.cels.2025.101299. Epub 2025 Jun 3. PubMed 40466641.
Backbone
  Vector backbone: FLP-IN
  Vector type: Mammalian Expression
  Selectable markers: Puromycin
Growth in bacteria
  Bacterial resistance: Ampicillin, 100 μg/mL
  Growth temperature: 37°C
  Growth strain: DH5alpha
  Copy number: High Copy
Gene/Insert
  Gene/Insert name: UTRN-43ZF-VP64
  Species: Synthetic
  Promoter: CMV promoter with two TetR binding sites
  Cloning method: Gibson Cloning
Terms and licenses: Academic/Nonprofit Terms; Industry Terms: Not Available to Industry
Depositor comments: See https://benchling.com/s/seq-6YTObwTQISpWoH38y2fr?m=slm-O4gThZiz8hrs0GidnyM1for annotated sequence. Please visit https://doi.org/10.1101/2025.02.24.639918 for bioRxiv preprint.
How to cite: EW171 CMV-TO-UTRN-43ZF-VP64 (FLP-IN) was a gift from Xiaojing Gao (Addgene plasmid # 236161 ; http://n2t.net/addgene:236161 ; RRID:Addgene_236161)
