[The description below was written by a language model from this plasmid's Addgene catalogue record and pLannotate feature annotations shown in this document.]
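Description:
EW171 CMV-TO-UTRN-43ZF-VP64 (FLP-IN) is a 6,034-nt mammalian expression plasmid built on a Flp-In type backbone, designed for site-specific integration into host cell lines that carry a genomic FRT landing site. In bacteria it is maintained at high copy through a ColE1/pUC-type origin and selected with ampicillin via the β-lactamase gene. Remnants of an f1 origin, lac regulatory elements and a pBR322 bom region are backbone carry-over.

The payload is a synthetic transcriptional activator: the UTRN-43 zinc finger array joined by a GS linker to the VP64 activation domain. It is driven by the CMV enhancer/promoter followed by two tet operator sites and terminated by the bGH polyadenylation signal. The two operators were annotated automatically as PLtetO-1 fragments. They let TetR repress transcription, so expression becomes tetracycline/doxycycline-inducible in cells that express TetR and constitutive in cells that do not. The feature table does not annotate the zinc finger–VP64 coding region as such. The only hit there is a short fragment matched to ZBTB7B, which probably reflects zinc finger sequence similarity.

Downstream, an FRT site sits directly in front of a hygromycin resistance gene with an SV40 poly(A) signal and no annotated promoter of its own. This is the usual Flp-In arrangement, in which the marker is expressed only after FLP-mediated recombination places it behind a promoter at the genomic site. The catalogue entry lists puromycin as the selectable marker, but the sequence annotation shows HygR and no puromycin resistance gene, a discrepancy the record does not resolve. The associated work concerns machine-guided protein engineering for deimmunization and therapeutic function. The name suggests targeting of the utrophin gene, though the record does not state this.
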