Features (pLannotate 1.2.2; 22 found; start..end, strand, type, name):
      4..383     +  enhancer       CMV enhancer: human cytomegalovirus immediate early enhancer
    384..587     +  promoter       CMV promoter: human cytomegalovirus (CMV) immediate early promoter
    589..608     +  promoter       PLtetO-1 promoter (fragment): modified phage lambda PL promoter with tet operator sites (Lutz and Bujard, 1997)
    610..629     +  promoter       PLtetO-1 promoter (fragment): modified phage lambda PL promoter with tet operator sites (Lutz and Bujard, 1997)
    637..670     +  promoter       TRE3GV promoter (fragment): 3rd-generation Tet-responsive promoter that can be activated by binding of Tet-On® 3G, optimized for retroviral and lentiviral vectors
   1372..1422    +  CDS            ZBTB7B (fragment): ZBT7B_HUMAN - Also known as ZBTB15, ZFP67, ZNF857B. Experimental evidence at protein level: Swiss-Prot protein existence level 1. Transcription regulator that acts as a key regulator of lineage commitment of immature T-cell precursors. Exerts distinct biological functions in the mammary epithelial cells and T cells in a tissue-specific manner. Necessary and sufficient for commitment of CD4 lineage, while its absence causes CD8 commitment. Development of immature T-cell precursors (thymocytes) to either the CD4 helper or CD8 killer T-cell lineages correlates precisely with their T-cell receptor
   1727..1951    +  polyA_signal   bGH poly(A) signal: bovine growth hormone polyadenylation signal
   1967..1990    +  polyA_signal   bGH poly(A) signal (fragment): bovine growth hormone polyadenylation signal
   1994..2015    +  promoter       SV40 promoter (fragment): SV40 enhancer and early promoter
   2036..2269    +  rep_origin     f1 ori (fragment) (sequence partly withheld): f1 bacteriophage origin of replication; arrow indicates direction of (+) strand synthesis
   2274..2321    +  protein_bind   FRT: FLP-mediated recombination occurs in the 8-bp core sequence TCTAGAAA (Turan and Bode, 2011). FLP recombinase from the Saccharomyces cerevisiae 2μ plasmid
   2329..3351    +  CDS            HygR: aminoglycoside phosphotransferase from E. coli; aph(4)-Ia; confers resistance to hygromycin
   3361..3486    +  CDS            ble (fragment): BLE_KLEPN - Experimental evidence at protein level: Swiss-Prot protein existence level 1. Binding protein with a strong affinity to the bleomycin family of antibiotics. Binds to CL990; an antimitotic-antibiotic compound. From Klebsiella pneumoniae.
   3481..3602    +  polyA_signal   SV40 poly(A) signal: SV40 polyadenylation signal
   3675..3691    -  protein_bind   lac operator: The lac repressor binds to the lac operator to inhibit transcription in E. coli. This inhibition can be relieved by adding lactose or isopropyl-β-D-thiogalactopyranoside (IPTG). lac repressor encoded by lacI
   3699..3729    -  promoter       lac promoter: promoter for the E. coli lac operon
   3744..3765    -  protein_bind   CAP binding site: CAP binding activates transcription in the presence of cAMP. E. coli catabolite activator protein
   3778..3870    -  CDS            lacI (fragment): lac repressor; lacI; The lac repressor binds to the lac operator to inhibit transcription in E. coli. This inhibition can be relieved by adding lactose or isopropyl-β-D-thiogalactopyranoside (IPTG).
   4053..4641    -  rep_origin     ori: high-copy-number ColE1/pMB1/pBR322/pUC origin of replication
   4812..5672    -  CDS            AmpR: β-lactamase; bla; confers resistance to ampicillin, carbenicillin, and related antibiotics
   5673..5777    -  promoter       AmpR promoter: bla
   5836..5888    -  misc_feature   bom (fragment): basis of mobility region from pBR322
>Addgene plasmid #236161 | EW171 CMV-TO-UTRN-43ZF-VP64 (FLP-IN) | addgene full sequence | sequence record 468417 | Addgene NGS Result
GTTGACATTGATTATTGACTAGTTATTAATAGTAATCAATTACGGGGTCATTAGTTCATAGCCCATATAT
GGAGTTCCGCGTTACATAACTTACGGTAAATGGCCCGCCTGGCTGACCGCCCAACGACCCCCGCCCATTG
ACGTCAATAATGACGTATGTTCCCATAGTAACGCCAATAGGGACTTTCCATTGACGTCAATGGGTGGAGT
ATTTACGGTAAACTGCCCACTTGGCAGTACATCAAGTGTATCATATGCCAAGTACGCCCCCTATTGACGT
CAATGACGGTAAATGGCCCGCCTGGCATTATGCCCAGTACATGACCTTATGGGACTTTCCTACTTGGCAG
TACATCTACGTATTAGTCATCGCTATTACCATGGTGATGCGGTTTTGGCAGTACATCAATGGGCGTGGAT
AGCGGTTTGACTCACGGGGATTTCCAAGTCTCCACCCCATTGACGTCAATGGGAGTTTGTTTTGGCACCA
AAATCAACGGGACTTTCCAAAATGTCGTAACAACTCCGCCCCATTGACGCAAATGGGCGGTAGGCGTGTA
CGGTGGGAGGTCTATATAAGCAGAGCTCTCCCTATCAGTGATAGAGATCTCCCTATCAGTGATAGAGATC
GTCGACGAGCTCGTTTAGTGAACCGTCAGATCGCCTGGAGACGCCATCCACGCTGTTTTGACCTCCATAG
AAGACACCGGGACCGATCCAGCCTCCGGACTCTAGCGTTTAAACTTAAGCTTCGCCACCATGTTCGAGTG
TGCCGTCTGTGGGGAGTCCTTCGTAAATCCTGCAGAGTTGGCCGACCACGTTACAGTTCACACCGGGGAG
AGACCCTTCGAGTGTGCCGTTTGTGGGGAGTCTTTCGTCAATCCAGCCGAGCTCGCTGACCACGTCACAG
TCCACACTGGGGAGCGACCTTACGAGTGTCAAGAGTGTCAAAAGACGTTCTCTAGGTCATCCCACTTGCT
CCGTCACCAAAGTGTCCACTGTACTGGAGAGAGACCTTTCACGTGTGACTCATGTGGTTTCGGTTTCTCT
TGTGAGAAGCTCCTCGACGAGCACGTCTTGACGTGTACGGGCGAGCGTCCTTACGAGTGTGGGCAATGTG
GACGGTACTTCATCCAAATGGCAGACTTCCACAGGCACGAGAAGTGTCACACAGGGGAGCGACCATACGA
GTGTGAGGACTGTGGGTTGGGTTTCGTAGACTTAACTGACTTAACTGACCACCAAAAGGTCCACACAGGG
GAGAGACCATTCGAGTGTGCAGTCTGTGGAGAGTCCTTCGTAAATCCCGCCGAGCTTGCAGACCACGTTA
CAGTCCACACTGGGGAGAGGCCACAAGAGTGTCCAGTTTGTCACAAGATCATACACGGAGCTGGAAAACT
TCCACGTCACATGAGGACGCACGCTGCTGCAGGCGGAAGCGGAGGCTCTGGCGGATCTGATGCCCTGGAC
GACTTCGACCTGGATATGCTGGGCAGCGACGCCCTGGATGATTTTGATCTGGACATGCTGGGATCTGACG
CTCTGGACGATTTCGATCTCGACATGTTGGGATCAGATGCACTGGATGACTTTGACCTGGACATGCTCGG
ATCATAGGCCGCTCGAGGAGGGCCCGAACAAAAACTCATCTCAGAAGAGGATCTGAATAGCGCCGTCGAC
CATCATCATAATCATCATTGAGTTTAAACCCGCTGATCAGCCTCGACTGTGCCTTCTAGTTGCCAGCCAT
CTGTTGTTTGCCCCTCCCCCGTGCCTTCCTTGACCCTGGAAGGTGCCACTCCCACTGTCCTTTCCTAATA
AAATGAGGAAATTGCATCGCATTGTCTGAGTAGGTGTCATTCTATTCTGGGGGGTGGGGTGGGGCAGGAC
AGCAAGGGGGAGGATTGGGAAGACAATAGCAGGCATGCTGGGGATGCGGTGGGCTCTATGGAGATCTATC
GATGTTCTGGGGATGCGGTGGGCTCTATGGCTTCTGAGGCGGAAAGAACCAGCTGGGGCTCTAGGGGGTA
TCCCC
[124 nt withheld, positions 2036-2159]
C
[91 nt withheld, positions 2161-2251]
AGGGTGATGGTTCACGTACCTAGAAGTTCCTATTCCGAAGTTCCTATTCTCTAGAAAGTATAGGAACTTC
CTTGGCCAAAAAGCCTGAACTCACCGCGACGTCTGTCGAGAAGTTTCTGATCGAAAAGTTCGACAGCGTC
TCCGACCTGATGCAGCTCTCGGAGGGCGAAGAATCTCGTGCTTTCAGCTTCGATGTAGGAGGGCGTGGAT
ATGTCCTGCGGGTAAATAGCTGCGCCGATGGTTTCTACAAAGATCGTTATGTTTATCGGCACTTTGCATC
GGCCGCGCTCCCGATTCCGGAAGTGCTTGACATTGGGGAATTCAGCGAGAGCCTGACCTATTGCATCTCC
CGCCGTGCACAGGGTGTCACGTTGCAAGACCTGCCTGAAACCGAACTGCCCGCTGTTCTGCAGCCGGTCG
CGGAGGCCATGGATGCGATCGCTGCGGCCGATCTTAGCCAGACGAGCGGGTTCGGCCCATTCGGACCGCA
AGGAATCGGTCAATACACTACATGGCGTGATTTCATATGCGCGATTGCTGATCCCCATGTGTATCACTGG
CAAACTGTGATGGACGACACCGTCAGTGCGTCCGTCGCGCAGGCTCTCGATGAGCTGATGCTTTGGGCCG
AGGACTGCCCCGAAGTCCGGCACCTCGTGCACGCGGATTTCGGCTCCAACAATGTCCTGACGGACAATGG
CCGCATAACAGCGGTCATTGACTGGAGCGAGGCGATGTTCGGGGATTCCCAATACGAGGTCGCCAACATC
TTCTTCTGGAGGCCGTGGTTGGCTTGTATGGAGCAGCAGACGCGCTACTTCGAGCGGAGGCATCCGGAGC
TTGCAGGATCGCCGCGGCTCCGGGCGTATATGCTCCGCATTGGTCTTGACCAACTCTATCAGAGCTTGGT
TGACGGCAATTTCGATGATGCAGCTTGGGCGCAGGGTCGATGCGACGCAATCGTCCGATCCGGAGCCGGG
ACTGTCGGGCGTACACAAATCGCCCGCAGAAGCGCGGCCGTCTGGACCGATGGCTGTGTAGAAGTACTCG
CCGATAGTGGAAACCGACGCCCCAGCACTCGTCCGAGGGCAAAGGAATAGCACGTACTACGAGATTTCGA
TTCCACCGCCGCCTTCTATGAAAGGTTGGGCTTCGGAATCGTTTTCCGGGACGCCGGCTGGATGATCCTC
CAGCGCGGGGATCTCATGCTGGAGTTCTTCGCCCACCCCAACTTGTTTATTGCAGCTTATAATGGTTACA
AATAAAGCAATAGCATCACAAATTTCACAAATAAAGCATTTTTTTCACTGCATTCTAGTTGTGGTTTGTC
CAAACTCATCAATGTATCTTATCATGTCTGTATACCGTCGACCTCTAGCTAGAGCTTGGCGTAATCATGG
TCATAGCTGTTTCCTGTGTGAAATTGTTATCCGCTCACAATTCCACACAACATACGAGCCGGAAGCATAA
AGTGTAAAGCCTGGGGTGCCTAATGAGTGAGCTAACTCACATTAATTGCGTTGCGCTCACTGCCCGCTTT
CCAGTCGGGAAACCTGTCGTGCCAGCTGCATTAATGAATCGGCCAACGCGCGGGGAGAGGCGGTTTGCGT
ATTGGGCGCTCTTCCGCTTCCTCGCTCACTGACTCGCTGCGCTCGGTCGTTCGGCTGCGGCGAGCGGTAT
CAGCTCACTCAAAGGCGGTAATACGGTTATCCACAGAATCAGGGGATAACGCAGGAAAGAACATGTGAGC
AAAAGGCCAGCAAAAGGCCAGGAACCGTAAAAAGGCCGCGTTGCTGGCGTTTTTCCATAGGCTCCGCCCC
CCTGACGAGCATCACAAAAATCGACGCTCAAGTCAGAGGTGGCGAAACCCGACAGGACTATAAAGATACC
AGGCGTTTCCCCCTGGAAGCTCCCTCGTGCGCTCTCCTGTTCCGACCCTGCCGCTTACCGGATACCTGTC
CGCCTTTCTCCCTTCGGGAAGCGTGGCGCTTTCTCATAGCTCACGCTGTAGGTATCTCAGTTCGGTGTAG
GTCGTTCGCTCCAAGCTGGGCTGTGTGCACGAACCCCCCGTTCAGCCCGACCGCTGCGCCTTATCCGGTA
ACTATCGTCTTGAGTCCAACCCGGTAAGACACGACTTATCGCCACTGGCAGCAGCCACTGGTAACAGGAT
TAGCAGAGCGAGGTATGTAGGCGGTGCTACAGAGTTCTTGAAGTGGTGGCCTAACTACGGCTACACTAGA
AGAACAGTATTTGGTATCTGCGCTCTGCTGAAGCCAGTTACCTTCGGAAAAAGAGTTGGTAGCTCTTGAT
CCGGCAAACAAACCACCGCTGGTAGCGGTGGTTTTTTTGTTTGCAAGCAGCAGATTACGCGCAGAAAAAA
AGGATCTCAAGAAGATCCTTTGATCTTTTCTACGGGGTCTGACGCTCAGTGGAACGAAAACTCACGTTAA
GGGATTTTGGTCATGAGATTATCAAAAAGGATCTTCACCTAGATCCTTTTAAATTAAAAATGAAGTTTTA
AATCAATCTAAAGTATATATGAGTAAACTTGGTCTGACAGTTACCAATGCTTAATCAGTGAGGCACCTAT
CTCAGCGATCTGTCTATTTCGTTCATCCATAGTTGCCTGACTCCCCGTCGTGTAGATAACTACGATACGG
GAGGGCTTACCATCTGGCCCCAGTGCTGCAATGATACCGCGAGACCCACGCTCACCGGCTCCAGATTTAT
CAGCAATAAACCAGCCAGCCGGAAGGGCCGAGCGCAGAAGTGGTCCTGCAACTTTATCCGCCTCCATCCA
GTCTATTAATTGTTGCCGGGAAGCTAGAGTAAGTAGTTCGCCAGTTAATAGTTTGCGCAACGTTGTTGCC
ATTGCTACAGGCATCGTGGTGTCACGCTCGTCGTTTGGTATGGCTTCATTCAGCTCCGGTTCCCAACGAT
CAAGGCGAGTTACATGATCCCCCATGTTGTGCAAAAAAGCGGTTAGCTCCTTCGGTCCTCCGATCGTTGT
CAGAAGTAAGTTGGCCGCAGTGTTATCACTCATGGTTATGGCAGCACTGCATAATTCTCTTACTGTCATG
CCATCCGTAAGATGCTTTTCTGTGACTGGTGAGTACTCAACCAAGTCATTCTGAGAATAGTGTATGCGGC
GACCGAGTTGCTCTTGCCCGGCGTCAATACGGGATAATACCGCGCCACATAGCAGAACTTTAAAAGTGCT
CATCATTGGAAAACGTTCTTCGGGGCGAAAACTCTCAAGGATCTTACCGCTGTTGAGATCCAGTTCGATG
TAACCCACTCGTGCACCCAACTGATCTTCAGCATCTTTTACTTTCACCAGCGTTTCTGGGTGAGCAAAAA
CAGGAAGGCAAAATGCCGCAAAAAAGGGAATAAGGGCGACACGGAAATGTTGAATACTCATACTCTTCCT
TTTTCAATATTATTGAAGCATTTATCAGGGTTATTGTCTCATGAGCGGATACATATTTGAATGTATTTAG
AAAAATAAACAAATAGGGGTTCCGCGCACATTTCCCCGAAAAGTGCCACCTGACGTCGACGGATCGGGAG
ATCTCCCGATCCCCTATGGTGCACTCTCAGTACAATCTGCTCTGATGCCGCATAGTTAAGCCAGTATCTG
CTCCCTGCTTGTGTGTTGGAGGTCGCTGAGTAGTGCGCGAGCAAAATTTAAGCTACAACAAGGCAAGGCT
TGACCGACAATTGCATGAAGAATCTGCTTAGGGTTAGGCGTTTTGCGCTGCTTCGTACGGGCCAGATATA
CGC
